Addgene plasmid #219119: SFFV-PPARG-Brd 155
Purpose: Transcription factor PPARG with a specific barcode assigned.
Depositing lab: Filipe Pereira. Depositing organization: Center for Neuroscience and Cell Biology, University of Coimbra. Publication: A combinatorial transcription factor screening platform for immune cell reprogramming. Kurochkin I, Altman AR, Caiado I, Pertiga-Cabral D, Halitzki E, Minaeva M, Zimmermannova O, Henriques-Oliveira L, Klein D, Nair M, Oliveira D, Cajal LR, Knittel R, Feick C, Ringner M, Martin M, Cirovic B, Pires CF, Rosa FF, Sitnicka E, Theis FJ, Pereira CF. Cell Syst. 2026 Jan 21;17(1):101457. doi: 10.1016/j.cels.2025.101457. Epub 2026 Jan 14. PubMed 41539305.
Backbone
  Vector backbone: SFFV-MCS
  Backbone size w/o insert (bp): 6638
  Vector type: Lentiviral
Growth in bacteria
  Bacterial resistance: Ampicillin, 100 μg/mL
  Growth temperature: 37°C
  Growth strain: NEB Stable
  Copy number: High Copy
Gene/Insert
  Gene/Insert name: PPARG
  Species: H. sapiens (human)
  Insert size (bp): 1434
  Entrez Gene: PPARG (a.k.a. CIMT1, GLM1, NR1C3, PPARG1, PPARG2, PPARG5, PPARgamma)
  Promoter: The spleen focus-forming virus (SFFV) promoter
  Cloning method: Restriction Enzyme; 5′ cloning site Bsp119I (not destroyed); 3′ cloning site BstHI (not destroyed)
Terms and licenses: Academic/Nonprofit Terms; Industry Terms: Not Available to Industry
Depositor comments: Barcode sequence cloned into XbaI restriction site. Design of plasmid is as follows: SFFV-[TF sequence]-WPRE-[Barcode sequence].
How to cite: SFFV-PPARG-Brd 155 was a gift from Filipe Pereira (Addgene plasmid # 219119 ; http://n2t.net/addgene:219119 ; RRID:Addgene_219119)
