[The description below was written by a language model from this plasmid's Addgene catalogue record and pLannotate feature annotations shown in this document.]
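Description:
SFFV-PPARG-Brd 155 is a third-generation-style, self-inactivating lentiviral transfer plasmid built on the SFFV-MCS backbone for expressing the human transcription factor PPARG together with a construct-specific DNA barcode. It is propagated in E. coli as a high-copy plasmid through a ColE1/pUC-type origin and selected with ampicillin via the β-lactamase gene. The backbone also retains pBluescript-derived remnants (f1 origin, lacZα and lac promoter/operator fragments, T7 and T3 promoters) that play no role in the payload.

The viral cassette begins with an RSV promoter fused to a truncated HIV-1 5' LTR, which drives Tat-independent production of the genomic RNA in packaging cells. This is followed by the Ψ packaging signal with a gag fragment, the Rev response element for nuclear export of the unspliced genome, and the cPPT/CTS, which aids nuclear import in transduced cells. Downstream, the spleen focus-forming virus promoter, a strong constitutive promoter commonly favoured in haematopoietic cells, drives the PPARG open reading frame. A WPRE follows to enhance transcript stability and expression. According to the depositor, the barcode was cloned into an XbaI site after the WPRE, so it lies within the transcribed region; the feature table does not annotate it as a separate feature. The cassette ends with a ΔU3 3' LTR, which inactivates the LTR promoter after integration, and an SV40 polyadenylation signal. No mammalian selection marker or fluorescent reporter is annotated.

The plasmid belongs to a barcoded transcription factor collection designed for combinatorial screening in immune cell reprogramming, where the barcode allows the delivered factor to be identified in transduced cells.
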