Features (pLannotate 1.2.2; 28 found; start..end, strand, type, name):
     94..112     -  promoter       T7 promoter: promoter for bacteriophage T7 RNA polymerase
    120..275     +  CDS            lacZα (fragment): LacZα fragment of β-galactosidase; lacZ fragment
    280..708     +  rep_origin     f1 ori (sequence partly withheld): f1 bacteriophage origin of replication; arrow indicates direction of (+) strand synthesis
    761..865     +  promoter       AmpR promoter: bla
    866..1726    +  CDS            AmpR: β-lactamase; bla; confers resistance to ampicillin, carbenicillin, and related antibiotics
   1897..2485    +  rep_origin     ori: high-copy-number ColE1/pMB1/pBR322/pUC origin of replication
   2668..2760    +  CDS            lacI (fragment): lac repressor; lacI; The lac repressor binds to the lac operator to inhibit transcription in E. coli. This inhibition can be relieved by adding lactose or isopropyl-β-D-thiogalactopyranoside (IPTG).
   2773..2794    +  protein_bind   CAP binding site: CAP binding activates transcription in the presence of cAMP. E. coli catabolite activator protein
   2809..2839    +  promoter       lac promoter: promoter for the E. coli lac operon
   2847..2863    +  protein_bind   lac operator: The lac repressor binds to the lac operator to inhibit transcription in E. coli. This inhibition can be relieved by adding lactose or isopropyl-β-D-thiogalactopyranoside (IPTG). lac repressor encoded by lacI
   2908..2926    +  promoter       T3 promoter: promoter for bacteriophage T3 RNA polymerase
   2954..3180    +  promoter       RSV promoter: Rous sarcoma virus enhancer/promoter
   3181..3361    +  LTR            5' LTR (truncated): truncated 5' long terminal repeat (LTR) from HIV-1
   3408..3533    +  misc_feature   HIV-1 Ψ: packaging signal of human immunodeficiency virus type 1
   3517..3880    +  CDS            HIV-1 gag (fragment): gag protein from human immunodeficiency virus 1; gag
   4026..4259    +  misc_feature   RRE: The Rev response element (RRE) of HIV-1 allows for Rev-dependent mRNA export from the nucleus to the cytoplasm.
   4636..4736    +  CDS            Rev (fragment): human immunodeficiency virus 1 (HIV-1) Rev protein; rev; enhances nuclear export of unspliced and incompletely spliced viral mRNAs
   4755..4872    +  misc_feature   cPPT/CTS: central polypurine tract and central termination sequence of HIV-1
   4906..5307    +  promoter       SFFV promoter: spleen focus-forming virus long terminal repeat (LTR) promoter
   5329..6795    +  CDS            PPARG (sequence partly withheld): PPARG_HUMAN - Also known as NR1C3. Experimental evidence at protein level: Swiss-Prot protein existence level 1. (Microbial infection) Upon treatment with M.tuberculosis or its lipoprotein LpqH, phosphorylation of MAPK p38 and IL-6 production are modulated, probably via this protein. From Homo sapiens (Human).
   6806..6831    +  misc_feature   MCS (fragment): pBluescript multiple cloning site
   6831..6890    +  CDS            S (fragment): HBSAG_WHV6 - Experimental evidence at transcript level: Swiss-Prot protein existence level 2. The middle envelope protein plays an important role in the budding of the virion. It is involved in the induction of budding in a nucleocapsid independent way. In this process the majority of envelope proteins bud to form subviral lipoprotein particles of 22 nm of diameter that do not contain a nucleocapsid (By similarity). From Woodchuck hepatitis B virus (isolate w64/pWS23) (WHV).
   7022..7425    +  misc_feature   WPRE: woodchuck hepatitis virus posttranscriptional regulatory element
   7483..7542    +  CDS            nef (fragment): NEF_HV1Z2 - Experimental evidence at protein level: Swiss-Prot protein existence level 1. Extracellular Nef protein targets CD4(+) T-lymphocytes for apoptosis by interacting with CXCR4 surface receptors. From Human immunodeficiency virus type 1 group M subtype D (isolate Z2/CDC-Z34) (HIV-1).
   7544..7777    +  LTR            3' LTR (ΔU3): self-inactivating 3' long terminal repeat (LTR) from HIV-1
   7849..7970    +  polyA_signal   SV40 poly(A) signal: SV40 polyadenylation signal
   7989..8010    +  rep_origin     SV40 ori (fragment): SV40 origin of replication
   8010..73      +  rep_origin     SV40 ori (across the origin): SV40 origin of replication
>Addgene plasmid #219119 | SFFV-PPARG-Brd 155 | addgene full sequence | sequence record 448933 | Addgene NGS Result
ATTTATGCAGAGGCCGAGGCCGCCTCGGCCTCTGAGCTATTCCAGAAGTAGTGAGGAGGCTTTTTTGGAG
GCCTAGGGACGTACCCAATTCGCCCTATAGTGAGTCGTATTACGCGCGCTCACTGGCCGTCGTTTTACAA
CGTCGTGACTGGGAAAACCCTGGCGTTACCCAACTTAATCGCCTTGCAGCACATCCCCCTTTCGCCAGCT
GGCGTAATAGCGAAGAGGCCCGCACCGATCGCCCTTCCCAACAGTTGCGCAGCCTGAATGGCGAATGGG
[124 nt withheld, positions 280-403]
C
[91 nt withheld, positions 405-495]
A
[49 nt withheld, positions 497-545]
CCTTTGACGTTGGAGTCCACGTTCTTT
[37 nt withheld, positions 573-609]
ACCCTATCTCGGTCTATTCTTTTGATTTATAAGGGATTTTGCCGATTTCGGCCTATTGGTTAAAAAATGA
GCTGATTTAACAAAAATTTAACGCGAATTTTAACAAAATATTAACGCTTACAATTTAGGTGGCACTTTTC
GGGGAAATGTGCGCGGAACCCCTATTTGTTTATTTTTCTAAATACATTCAAATATGTATCCGCTCATGAG
ACAATAACCCTGATAAATGCTTCAATAATATTGAAAAAGGAAGAGTATGAGTATTCAACATTTCCGTGTC
GCCCTTATTCCCTTTTTTGCGGCATTTTGCCTTCCTGTTTTTGCTCACCCAGAAACGCTGGTGAAAGTAA
AAGATGCTGAAGATCAGTTGGGTGCACGAGTGGGTTACATCGAACTGGATCTCAACAGCGGTAAGATCCT
TGAGAGTTTTCGCCCCGAAGAACGTTTTCCAATGATGAGCACTTTTAAAGTTCTGCTATGTGGCGCGGTA
TTATCCCGTATTGACGCCGGGCAAGAGCAACTCGGTCGCCGCATACACTATTCTCAGAATGACTTGGTTG
AGTACTCACCAGTCACAGAAAAGCATCTTACGGATGGCATGACAGTAAGAGAATTATGCAGTGCTGCCAT
AACCATGAGTGATAACACTGCGGCCAACTTACTTCTGACAACGATCGGAGGACCGAAGGAGCTAACCGCT
TTTTTGCACAACATGGGGGATCATGTAACTCGCCTTGATCGTTGGGAACCGGAGCTGAATGAAGCCATAC
CAAACGACGAGCGTGACACCACGATGCCTGTAGCAATGGCAACAACGTTGCGCAAACTATTAACTGGCGA
ACTACTTACTCTAGCTTCCCGGCAACAATTAATAGACTGGATGGAGGCGGATAAAGTTGCAGGACCACTT
CTGCGCTCGGCCCTTCCGGCTGGCTGGTTTATTGCTGATAAATCTGGAGCCGGTGAGCGTGGGTCTCGCG
GTATCATTGCAGCACTGGGGCCAGATGGTAAGCCCTCCCGTATCGTAGTTATCTACACGACGGGGAGTCA
GGCAACTATGGATGAACGAAATAGACAGATCGCTGAGATAGGTGCCTCACTGATTAAGCATTGGTAACTG
TCAGACCAAGTTTACTCATATATACTTTAGATTGATTTAAAACTTCATTTTTAATTTAAAAGGATCTAGG
TGAAGATCCTTTTTGATAATCTCATGACCAAAATCCCTTAACGTGAGTTTTCGTTCCACTGAGCGTCAGA
CCCCGTAGAAAAGATCAAAGGATCTTCTTGAGATCCTTTTTTTCTGCGCGTAATCTGCTGCTTGCAAACA
AAAAAACCACCGCTACCAGCGGTGGTTTGTTTGCCGGATCAAGAGCTACCAACTCTTTTTCCGAAGGTAA
CTGGCTTCAGCAGAGCGCAGATACCAAATACTGTTCTTCTAGTGTAGCCGTAGTTAGGCCACCACTTCAA
GAACTCTGTAGCACCGCCTACATACCTCGCTCTGCTAATCCTGTTACCAGTGGCTGCTGCCAGTGGCGAT
AAGTCGTGTCTTACCGGGTTGGACTCAAGACGATAGTTACCGGATAAGGCGCAGCGGTCGGGCTGAACGG
GGGGTTCGTGCACACAGCCCAGCTTGGAGCGAACGACCTACACCGAACTGAGATACCTACAGCGTGAGCT
ATGAGAAAGCGCCACGCTTCCCGAAGGGAGAAAGGCGGACAGGTATCCGGTAAGCGGCAGGGTCGGAACA
GGAGAGCGCACGAGGGAGCTTCCAGGGGGAAACGCCTGGTATCTTTATAGTCCTGTCGGGTTTCGCCACC
TCTGACTTGAGCGTCGATTTTTGTGATGCTCGTCAGGGGGGCGGAGCCTATGGAAAAACGCCAGCAACGC
GGCCTTTTTACGGTTCCTGGCCTTTTGCTGGCCTTTTGCTCACATGTTCTTTCCTGCGTTATCCCCTGAT
TCTGTGGATAACCGTATTACCGCCTTTGAGTGAGCTGATACCGCTCGCCGCAGCCGAACGACCGAGCGCA
GCGAGTCAGTGAGCGAGGAAGCGGAAGAGCGCCCAATACGCAAACCGCCTCTCCCCGCGCGTTGGCCGAT
TCATTAATGCAGCTGGCACGACAGGTTTCCCGACTGGAAAGCGGGCAGTGAGCGCAACGCAATTAATGTG
AGTTAGCTCACTCATTAGGCACCCCAGGCTTTACACTTTATGCTTCCGGCTCGTATGTTGTGTGGAATTG
TGAGCGGATAACAATTTCACACAGGAAACAGCTATGACCATGATTACGCCAAGCGCGCAATTAACCCTCA
CTAAAGGGAACAAAAGCTGGAGCTGCAAGCTTAATGTAGTCTTATGCAATACTCTTGTAGTCTTGCAACA
TGGTAACGATGAGTTAGCAACATGCCTTACAAGGAGAGAAAAAGCACCGTGCATGCCGATTGGTGGAAGT
AAGGTGGTACGATCGTGCCTTATTAGGAAGGCAACAGACGGGTCTGACATGGATTGGACGAACCACTGAA
TTGCCGCATTGCAGAGATATTGTATTTAAGTGCCTAGCTCGATACATAAACGGGTCTCTCTGGTTAGACC
AGATCTGAGCCTGGGAGCTCTCTGGCTAACTAGGGAACCCACTGCTTAAGCCTCAATAAAGCTTGCCTTG
AGTGCTTCAAGTAGTGTGTGCCCGTCTGTTGTGTGACTCTGGTAACTAGAGATCCCTCAGACCCTTTTAG
TCAGTGTGGAAAATCTCTAGCAGTGGCGCCCGAACAGGGACTTGAAAGCGAAAGGGAAACCAGAGGAGCT
CTCTCGACGCAGGACTCGGCTTGCTGAAGCGCGCACGGCAAGAGGCGAGGGGCGGCGACTGGTGAGTACG
CCAAAAATTTTGACTAGCGGAGGCTAGAAGGAGAGAGATGGGTGCGAGAGCGTCAGTATTAAGCGGGGGA
GAATTAGATCGCGATGGGAAAAAATTCGGTTAAGGCCAGGGGGAAAGAAAAAATATAAATTAAAACATAT
AGTATGGGCAAGCAGGGAGCTAGAACGATTCGCAGTTAATCCTGGCCTGTTAGAAACATCAGAAGGCTGT
AGACAAATACTGGGACAGCTACAACCATCCCTTCAGACAGGATCAGAAGAACTTAGATCATTATATAATA
CAGTAGCAACCCTCTATTGTGTGCATCAAAGGATAGAGATAAAAGACACCAAGGAAGCTTTAGACAAGAT
AGAGGAAGAGCAAAACAAAAGTAAGACCACCGCACAGCAAGCGGCCGCTGATCTTCAGACCTGGAGGAGG
AGATATGAGGGACAATTGGAGAAGTGAATTATATAAATATAAAGTAGTAAAAATTGAACCATTAGGAGTA
GCACCCACCAAGGCAAAGAGAAGAGTGGTGCAGAGAGAAAAAAGAGCAGTGGGAATAGGAGCTTTGTTCC
TTGGGTTCTTGGGAGCAGCAGGAAGCACTATGGGCGCAGCGTCAATGACGCTGACGGTACAGGCCAGACA
ATTATTGTCTGGTATAGTGCAGCAGCAGAACAATTTGCTGAGGGCTATTGAGGCGCAACAGCATCTGTTG
CAACTCACAGTCTGGGGCATCAAGCAGCTCCAGGCAAGAATCCTGGCTGTGGAAAGATACCTAAAGGATC
AACAGCTCCTGGGGATTTGGGGTTGCTCTGGAAAACTCATTTGCACCACTGCTGTGCCTTGGAATGCTAG
TTGGAGTAATAAATCTCTGGAACAGATTTGGAATCACACGACCTGGATGGAGTGGGACAGAGAAATTAAC
AATTACACAAGCTTAATACACTCCTTAATTGAAGAATCGCAAAACCAGCAAGAAAAGAATGAACAAGAAT
TATTGGAATTAGATAAATGGGCAAGTTTGTGGAATTGGTTTAACATAACAAATTGGCTGTGGTATATAAA
ATTATTCATAATGATAGTAGGAGGCTTGGTAGGTTTAAGAATAGTTTTTGCTGTACTTTCTATAGTGAAT
AGAGTTAGGCAGGGATATTCACCATTATCGTTTCAGACCCACCTCCCAACCCCGAGGGGACCCGACAGGC
CCGAAGGAATAGAAGAAGAAGGTGGAGAGAGAGACAGAGACAGATCCATTCGATTAGTGAACGGATCTCG
ACGGTATCGGTTAACTTTTAAAAGAAAAGGGGGGATTGGGGGGTACAGTGCAGGGGAAAGAATAGTAGAC
ATAATAGCAACAGACATACAAACTAAAGAATTACAAAAACAAATTACAAAAATTCAAAATTTTATCGATC
ACGAGACTAGCCTCGAGCTGGCTGCAGTAACGCCATTTTGCAAGGCATGGAAAAATACCAAACCAAGAAT
AGAGAAGTTCAGATCAAGGGCGGGTACATGAAAATAGCTAACGTTGGGCCAAACAGGATATCTGCGGTGA
GCAGTTTCGGCCCCGGCCCGGGGCCAAGAACAGATGGTCACCGCAGTTTCGGCCCCGGCCCGAGGCCAAG
AACAGATGGTCCCCAGATATGGCCCAACCCTCAGCAGTTTCTTAAGACCCATCAGATGTTTCCAGGCTCC
CCCAAGGACCTGAAATGACCCTGCGCCTTATTTGAATTAACCAATCAGCCTGCTTCTCGCTTCTGTTCGC
GCGCTTCTGCTTCCCGAGCTCTATAAAAGAGCTCACAACCCCTCACTCGGCGCGCCAGTCCTCCGACAGA
CTGAGTCGGCCGGTCGAATCAAGCTTATCGATACCGTCGACGGATCCGCTAGCCCGCGGTTCGAAATGAC
CATGGTTGACACAGAGATGCCATTCTGGCCCACCAACTTTGGGATCAGCTCCGTGGATCTCTCCGTAATG
GAAGACCACTCCCACTCCTTTGATATCAAGCCCTTCACTACTGTTGACTTCTCCAGCATTTCTACTCCAC
ATTACGAAGACATTCCATTCACAAGAACAGATCCAGTGGTTGCAGATTACAAGTATGACCTGAAACTTCA
AGAGTACCAAAGTGCAATCAAAGTGGAGCCTGCATCTCCACCTTATTATTCTGAGAAGACTCAGCTCTAC
AATAAGCCTCATGAAGAGCCTTCCAACTCCCTCATGGCAATTGAATGTCGTGTCTGTGGAGATAAAGCTT
CTGGATTTCACTATGGAGTTCATGCTTGTGAAGGATGCAAGGGTTTCTTCCGGAGAACAATCAGATTGAA
GCTTATCTATGACAGATGTGATCTTAACTGTCGGATCCACAAAAAAAGTAGAAATAAATGTCAGTACTGT
CGGTTTCAGAAATGCCTTGCAGTGGGGATGTCTCATAATGCCATCAGGTTTGGGCGGATGCCACAGGCCG
AGAAGGAGAAGCTGTTGGCGGAGATCTCCAGTGATATCGAC
[822 nt withheld, positions 5971-6792]
TACTAGACCGGTCGGATCCCCCGGGCTGCAGGAATTCGAGCATCTTACCGCCATTTATTCCCATATTTGT
TCTGTTTTTCTTGATTTGGGTATACATTTAAATGTTAATAAAACAAAATGGTGGGGCAATCATTTACATT
TTTAGGGATATGTAATTACTAGTTCAGGTGTATTGCCACAAGACAAACATGTTAAGAAACTTTCCCGTTA
TTTACGCTCTGTTCCTGTTAATCAACCTCTGGATTACAAAATTTGTGAAAGATTGACTGATATTCTTAAC
TATGTTGCTCCTTTTACGCTGTGTGGATATGCTGCTTTAATGCCTCTGTATCATGCTATTGCTTCCCGTA
CGGCTTTCGTTTTCTCCTCCTTGTATAAATCCTGGTTGCTGTCTCTTTATGAGGAGTTGTGGCCCGTTGT
CCGTCAACGTGGCGTGGTGTGCTCTGTGTTTGCTGACGCAACCCCCACTGGCTGGGGCATTGCCACCACC
TGTCAACTCCTTTCTGGGACTTTCGCTTTCCCCCTCCCGATCGCCACGGCAGAACTCATCGCCGCCTGCC
TTGCCCGCTGCTGGACAGGGGCTAGGTTGCTGGGCACTGATAATTCCGTGGTGTTGTCGGGGAAGCTGAC
GTCCTTTGCAATTCGATATCAAGCTGTACCTTCTAGATGTACAATATTCATAGCGCTTCTAGACCAATGA
CTTACAAGGCAGCTGTAGATCTTAGCCACTTTTTAAAAGAAAAGGGGGGACTGGAAGGGCTAATTCACTC
CCAACGAAGACAAGATCTGCTTTTTGCTTGTACTGGGTCTCTCTGGTTAGACCAGATCTGAGCCTGGGAG
CTCTCTGGCTAACTAGGGAACCCACTGCTTAAGCCTCAATAAAGCTTGCCTTGAGTGCTTCAAGTAGTGT
GTGCCCGTCTGTTGTGTGACTCTGGTAACTAGAGATCCCTCAGACCCTTTTAGTCAGTGTGGAAAATCTC
TAGCAGTAGTAGTTCATGTCATCTTATTATTCAGTATTTATAACTTGCAAAGAAATGAATATCAGAGAGT
GAGAGGAACTTGTTTATTGCAGCTTATAATGGTTACAAATAAAGCAATAGCATCACAAATTTCACAAATA
AAGCATTTTTTTCACTGCATTCTAGTTGTGGTTTGTCCAAACTCATCAATGTATCTTATCATGTCTGGCT
CTAGCTATCCCGCCCCTAACTCCGCCCATCCCGCCCCTAACTCCGCCCAGTTCCGCCCATTCTCCGCCCC
ATGGCTGACTAATTTTTTTT
