>Addgene plasmid #219119 | SFFV-PPARG-Brd 155 | depositor partial sequence | sequence record 427837 | TF ORF
ATGACCATGGTTGACACAGAGATGCCATTCTGGCCCACCAACTTTGGGATCAGCTCCGTGGATCTCTCCG
TAATGGAAGACCACTCCCACTCCTTTGATATCAAGCCCTTCACTACTGTTGACTTCTCCAGCATTTCTAC
TCCACATTACGAAGACATTCCATTCACAAGAACAGATCCAGTGGTTGCAGATTACAAGTATGACCTGAAA
CTTCAAGAGTACCAAAGTGCAATCAAAGTGGAGCCTGCATCTCCACCTTATTATTCTGAGAAGACTCAGC
TCTACAATAAGCCTCATGAAGAGCCTTCCAACTCCCTCATGGCAATTGAATGTCGTGTCTGTGGAGATAA
AGCTTCTGGATTTCACTATGGAGTTCATGCTTGTGAAGGATGCAAGGGTTTCTTCCGGAGAACAATCAGA
TTGAAGCTTATCTATGACAGATGTGATCTTAACTGTCGGATCCACAAAAAAAGTAGAAATAAATGTCAGT
ACTGTCGGTTTCAGAAATGCCTTGCAGTGGGGATGTCTCATAATGCCATCAGGTTTGGGCGGATGCCACA
GGCCGAGAAGGAGAAGCTGTTGGCGGAGATCTCCAGTGATATCGAC
[822 nt withheld, positions 607-1428]
TACTAG
