>Addgene plasmid #219119 | SFFV-PPARG-Brd 155 | depositor partial sequence | sequence record 427838 | Barcode sequence
TGTACAATATTCATAGCGCT
